Addgene plasmid #235056: Tad-CBE3.1
Purpose: Expresses Tad-CBE3.1 in mammalian cells.
Depositing lab: Weixin Tang. Depositing organization: University of Chicago. Publication: High-precision cytosine base editors by evolving nucleic-acid-recognition hotspots in deaminase. Wu Y, Xiao YL, Tang W. Nat Biotechnol. 2025 Jul 7:10.1038/s41587-025-02678-w. doi: 10.1038/s41587-025-02678-w. PubMed 40624252.
Backbone
  Vector backbone: pCMV with a BR322 origin
  Backbone size w/o insert (bp): 3402
  Vector type: Mammalian Expression, CRISPR
Growth in bacteria
  Bacterial resistance: Ampicillin, 100 μg/mL
  Growth temperature: 37°C
  Growth strain: DH5alpha
  Copy number: High Copy
Gene/Insert
  Gene/Insert name: Tad-CBE3.1-SpCas9 D10A
  Species: Synthetic
  Insert size (bp): 5373
  Tag / fusion protein: bpNLS (N terminal on insert); 2xUGI, SV40NLS (C terminal on insert)
  Cloning method: Golden Gate
Terms and licenses: Academic/Nonprofit Terms; Industry Terms: Not Available to Industry
How to cite: Tad-CBE3.1 was a gift from Weixin Tang (Addgene plasmid # 235056 ; http://n2t.net/addgene:235056 ; RRID:Addgene_235056)
