[The description below was written by a language model from this plasmid's Addgene catalogue record and pLannotate feature annotations shown in this document.]
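Description:
Tad-CBE3.1 is a mammalian expression plasmid encoding a cytosine base editor, built on a pCMV backbone and totalling about 8.8 kb. It is propagated in E. coli as a high-copy plasmid through a ColE1/pBR322-type origin and selected with ampicillin via the β-lactamase gene. The remaining bacterial elements picked up by annotation (a bom fragment, lac promoter/operator, CAP site, and small lacI, MCS and SV40 promoter fragments) are backbone remnants with no evident role in the editor's function. No mammalian selection marker or guide RNA cassette is annotated, so the guide RNA is presumably supplied from a separate construct.

The roughly 5.4 kb synthetic insert, assembled by Golden Gate cloning, is transcribed from the CMV immediate early enhancer and promoter and terminated by the bGH polyadenylation signal. A T7 promoter sits just upstream of the coding region and could allow in vitro transcription. The open reading frame begins with a bipartite nuclear localisation signal, followed by a TadA-derived deaminase domain, the D10A nickase form of Streptococcus pyogenes Cas9, two copies of the uracil glycosylase inhibitor UGI, and a C-terminal SV40 NLS. The automated annotation marks only one UGI, although the spacing after Cas9 is compatible with the two copies stated in the catalogue entry.

In this design the nickase is guided to a target site, the evolved TadA variant deaminates cytosine rather than its native adenosine substrate, and UGI blocks excision of the resulting uracil, favouring C-to-T conversion. The associated work concerns high-precision cytosine base editors obtained by evolving the deaminase's nucleic-acid-recognition hotspots, and the plasmid serves to express this editor in mammalian cells.
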