Features (pLannotate 1.2.2; 17 found; start..end, strand, type, name):
     78..938     -  CDS            AmpR: β-lactamase; bla; confers resistance to ampicillin, carbenicillin, and related antibiotics
    939..1043    -  promoter       AmpR promoter: bla
   1114..1158    -  misc_feature   bom (fragment): basis of mobility region from pBR322
   1313..1692    +  enhancer       CMV enhancer: human cytomegalovirus immediate early enhancer
   1693..1896    +  promoter       CMV promoter: human cytomegalovirus (CMV) immediate early promoter
   1938..1956    +  promoter       T7 promoter: promoter for bacteriophage T7 RNA polymerase
   2027..2506    +  CDS            tadA: TADA_ECOLI - Also known as yfhC. Experimental evidence at protein level: Swiss-Prot protein existence level 1. Catalyzes the deamination of adenosine to inosine at the wobble position 34 of tRNA(Arg2). Essential for cell viability. From Escherichia coli (strain K12).
   2621..6717    +  CDS            Cas9 (fragment): Cas9 (Csn1) endonuclease from the Streptococcus pyogenes Type II CRISPR/Cas system generates RNA-guided double strand breaks in DNA
   7031..7279    +  CDS            UGI: UNGI_BPPB2 - Experimental evidence at protein level: Swiss-Prot protein existence level 1. This protein binds specifically and reversibly to the host uracil-DNA glycosylase, preventing removal of uracil residues from PBS2 DNA by the host uracil-excision repair system. From Bacillus phage PBS2 (Bacteriophage PBS2).
   7397..7621    +  polyA_signal   bGH poly(A) signal: bovine growth hormone polyadenylation signal
   7625..7646    +  promoter       SV40 promoter (fragment): SV40 enhancer and early promoter
   7651..7667    +  misc_feature   MCS (fragment): pBluescript multiple cloning site
   7716..7732    -  protein_bind   lac operator: The lac repressor binds to the lac operator to inhibit transcription in E. coli. This inhibition can be relieved by adding lactose or isopropyl-β-D-thiogalactopyranoside (IPTG). lac repressor encoded by lacI
   7740..7770    -  promoter       lac promoter: promoter for the E. coli lac operon
   7785..7806    -  protein_bind   CAP binding site: CAP binding activates transcription in the presence of cAMP. E. coli catabolite activator protein
   7819..7911    -  CDS            lacI (fragment): lac repressor; lacI; The lac repressor binds to the lac operator to inhibit transcription in E. coli. This inhibition can be relieved by adding lactose or isopropyl-β-D-thiogalactopyranoside (IPTG).
   8094..8682    -  rep_origin     ori: high-copy-number ColE1/pMB1/pBR322/pUC origin of replication
>Addgene plasmid #235056 | Tad-CBE3.1 | addgene full sequence | sequence record 466817 | Addgene NGS Result
TTCACCTAGATCCTTTTAAATTAAAAATGAAGTTTTAAATCAATCTAAAGTATATATGAGTAAACTTGGT
CTGACAGTTACCAATGCTTAATCAGTGAGGCACCTATCTCAGCGATCTGTCTATTTCGTTCATCCATAGT
TGCCTGACTCCCCGTCGTGTAGATAACTACGATACGGGAGGGCTTACCATCTGGCCCCAGTGCTGCAATG
ATACCGCGGCTACCACGCTCACCGGCTCCAGATTTATCAGCAATAAACCAGCCAGCCGGAAGGGCCGAGC
GCAGAAGTGGTCCTGCAACTTTATCCGCCTCCATCCAGTCTATTAATTGTTGCCGGGAAGCTAGAGTAAG
TAGTTCGCCAGTTAATAGTTTGCGCAACGTTGTTGCCATTGCTACAGGCATCGTGGTGTCACGCTCGTCG
TTTGGTATGGCTTCATTCAGCTCCGGTTCCCAACGATCAAGGCGAGTTACATGATCCCCCATGTTGTGCA
AAAAAGCGGTTAGCTCCTTCGGTCCTCCGATCGTTGTCAGAAGTAAGTTGGCCGCAGTGTTATCACTCAT
GGTTATGGCAGCACTGCATAATTCTCTTACTGTCATGCCATCCGTAAGATGCTTTTCTGTGACTGGTGAG
TACTCAACCAAGTCATTCTGAGAATAGTGTATGCGGCGACCGAGTTGCTCTTGCCCGGCGTCAATACGGG
ATAATACCGCGCCACATAGCAGAACTTTAAAAGTGCTCATCATTGGAAAACGTTCTTCGGGGCGAAAACT
CTCAAGGATCTTACCGCTGTTGAGATCCAGTTCGATGTAACCCACTCGTGCACCCAACTGATCTTCAGCA
TCTTTTACTTTCACCAGCGTTTCTGGGTGAGCAAAAACAGGAAGGCAAAATGCCGCAAAAAAGGGAATAA
GGGCGACACGGAAATGTTGAATACTCATACTCTTCCTTTTTCAATATTATTGAAGCATTTATCAGGGTTA
TTGTCTCATGAGCGGATACATATTTGAATGTATTTAGAAAAATAAACAAATAGGGGTTCCGCGCACATTT
CCCCGAAAAGTGCCACCTGACGTCGACGGATCGGGAGATCGATCTCCCGATCCCCTAGGGTCGACTCTCA
GTACAATCTGCTCTGATGCCGCATAGTTAAGCCAGTATCTGCTCCCTGCTTGTGTGTTGGAGGTCGCTGA
GTAGTGCGCGAGCAAAATTTAAGCTACAACAAGGCAAGGCTTGACCGACAATTGCATGAAGAATCTGCTT
AGGGTTAGGCGTTTTGCGCTGCTTCGCGATGTACGGGCCAGATATACGCGTTGACATTGATTATTGACTA
GTTATTAATAGTAATCAATTACGGGGTCATTAGTTCATAGCCCATATATGGAGTTCCGCGTTACATAACT
TACGGTAAATGGCCCGCCTGGCTGACCGCCCAACGACCCCCGCCCATTGACGTCAATAATGACGTATGTT
CCCATAGTAACGCCAATAGGGACTTTCCATTGACGTCAATGGGTGGAGTATTTACGGTAAACTGCCCACT
TGGCAGTACATCAAGTGTATCATATGCCAAGTACGCCCCCTATTGACGTCAATGACGGTAAATGGCCCGC
CTGGCATTATGCCCAGTACATGACCTTATGGGACTTTCCTACTTGGCAGTACATCTACGTATTAGTCATC
GCTATTACCATGGTGATGCGGTTTTGGCAGTACATCAATGGGCGTGGATAGCGGTTTGACTCACGGGGAT
TTCCAAGTCTCCACCCCATTGACGTCAATGGGAGTTTGTTTTGGCACCAAAATCAACGGGACTTTCCAAA
ATGTCGTAACAACTCCGCCCCATTGACGCAAATGGGCGGTAGGCGTGTACGGTGGGAGGTCTATATAAGC
AGAGCTGGTTTAGTGAACCGTCAGATCCGCTAGAGATCCGCGGCCGCTAATACGACTCACTATAGGGAGA
GCCGCCACCATGAAACGGACAGCCGACGGAAGCGAGTTCGAGTCACCAAAGAAGAAGCGGAAAGTCTCCG
AGGTGGAATTCTCTCACGAGTACTGGATGAGGCATGCCCTGACCCTGGCCAAGCGGGCCTGGGATGAGGC
TCATGCTCCTGTTGGCGCCGTGCTGGTGCACAACAACCGGGTCATCGGCGAGGGCTGGAATAGAGCCATC
GGAAGACACGACCCCACCGCCCACGCCGAGATCATGGCCCTGCGGCAGGGCGGCCTGGTGATGCAGAACT
ACAGACTGATCGACGCCACACTGTACAGCACACTGGAACCTTGTGTGATGTGCGCCGGCGCCATGATCCA
CAGCAGAATCGGCAGAGTTGTGTTTGGAGCTAGATACCTGAGAATGGGCGCTGCCGGATCTCTGATGAAC
GTGCTGCACTATCCTGGCATTAAGCACAGAGTGGAAATCACCGAGGGCATCCTCGCTGATGAGTGCGCCG
CTCTGCTGAGCGACTTCTTCCGGATGCCTAGACGGGTGTTCAAGGCCCAAAAAAAGGCCCAGAGCAGCAT
CAACTCTGGAGGATCTAGCGGAGGATCCTCTGGCAGCGAGACACCAGGAACAAGCGAGTCAGCAACACCA
GAGAGCAGTGGCGGCAGCAGCGGCGGCAGCGACAAGAAGTACAGCATCGGCCTGGCCATCGGCACCAACT
CTGTGGGCTGGGCCGTGATCACCGACGAGTACAAGGTGCCCAGCAAGAAATTCAAGGTGCTGGGCAACAC
CGACCGGCACAGCATCAAGAAGAACCTGATCGGAGCCCTGCTGTTCGACAGCGGCGAAACAGCCGAGGCC
ACCCGGCTGAAGAGAACCGCCAGAAGAAGATACACCAGACGGAAGAACCGGATCTGCTATCTGCAAGAGA
TCTTCAGCAACGAGATGGCCAAGGTGGACGACAGCTTCTTCCACAGACTGGAAGAGTCCTTCCTGGTGGA
AGAGGATAAGAAGCACGAGCGGCACCCCATCTTCGGCAACATCGTGGACGAGGTGGCCTACCACGAGAAG
TACCCCACCATCTACCACCTGAGAAAGAAACTGGTGGACAGCACCGACAAGGCCGACCTGCGGCTGATCT
ATCTGGCCCTGGCCCACATGATCAAGTTCCGGGGCCACTTCCTGATCGAGGGCGACCTGAACCCCGACAA
CAGCGACGTGGACAAGCTGTTCATCCAGCTGGTGCAGACCTACAACCAGCTGTTCGAGGAAAACCCCATC
AACGCCAGCGGCGTGGACGCCAAGGCCATCCTGTCTGCCAGACTGAGCAAGAGCAGACGGCTGGAAAATC
TGATCGCCCAGCTGCCCGGCGAAAAGAAGAATGGCCTGTTCGGAAACCTGATTGCCCTGAGCCTGGGCCT
GACCCCCAACTTCAAGAGCAACTTCGACCTGGCCGAGGATGCCAAACTGCAGCTGAGCAAGGACACCTAC
GACGACGACCTGGACAACCTGCTGGCCCAGATCGGCGACCAGTACGCCGACCTGTTTCTGGCCGCCAAGA
ACCTGTCCGACGCCATCCTGCTGAGCGACATCCTGAGAGTGAACACCGAGATCACCAAGGCCCCCCTGAG
CGCCTCTATGATCAAGAGATACGACGAGCACCACCAGGACCTGACCCTGCTGAAAGCTCTCGTGCGGCAG
CAGCTGCCTGAGAAGTACAAAGAGATTTTCTTCGACCAGAGCAAGAACGGCTACGCCGGCTACATTGACG
GCGGAGCCAGCCAGGAAGAGTTCTACAAGTTCATCAAGCCCATCCTGGAAAAGATGGACGGCACCGAGGA
ACTGCTCGTGAAGCTGAACAGAGAGGACCTGCTGCGGAAGCAGCGGACCTTCGACAACGGCAGCATCCCC
CACCAGATCCACCTGGGAGAGCTGCACGCCATTCTGCGGCGGCAGGAAGATTTTTACCCATTCCTGAAGG
ACAACCGGGAAAAGATCGAGAAGATCCTGACCTTCCGCATCCCCTACTACGTGGGCCCTCTGGCCAGGGG
AAACAGCAGATTCGCCTGGATGACCAGAAAGAGCGAGGAAACCATCACCCCCTGGAACTTCGAGGAAGTG
GTGGACAAGGGCGCTTCCGCCCAGAGCTTCATCGAGCGGATGACCAACTTCGATAAGAACCTGCCCAACG
AGAAGGTGCTGCCCAAGCACAGCCTGCTGTACGAGTACTTCACCGTGTATAACGAGCTGACCAAAGTGAA
ATACGTGACCGAGGGAATGAGAAAGCCCGCCTTCCTGAGCGGCGAGCAGAAAAAGGCCATCGTGGACCTG
CTGTTCAAGACCAACCGGAAAGTGACCGTGAAGCAGCTGAAAGAGGACTACTTCAAGAAAATCGAGTGCT
TCGACTCCGTGGAAATCTCCGGCGTGGAAGATCGGTTCAACGCCTCCCTGGGCACATACCACGATCTGCT
GAAAATTATCAAGGACAAGGACTTCCTGGACAATGAGGAAAACGAGGACATTCTGGAAGATATCGTGCTG
ACCCTGACACTGTTTGAGGACAGAGAGATGATCGAGGAACGGCTGAAAACCTATGCCCACCTGTTCGACG
ACAAAGTGATGAAGCAGCTGAAGCGGCGGAGATACACCGGCTGGGGCAGGCTGAGCCGGAAGCTGATCAA
CGGCATCCGGGACAAGCAGTCCGGCAAGACAATCCTGGATTTCCTGAAGTCCGACGGCTTCGCCAACAGA
AACTTCATGCAGCTGATCCACGACGACAGCCTGACCTTTAAAGAGGACATCCAGAAAGCCCAGGTGTCCG
GCCAGGGCGATAGCCTGCACGAGCACATTGCCAATCTGGCCGGCAGCCCCGCCATTAAGAAGGGCATCCT
GCAGACAGTGAAGGTGGTGGACGAGCTCGTGAAAGTGATGGGCCGGCACAAGCCCGAGAACATCGTGATC
GAAATGGCCAGAGAGAACCAGACCACCCAGAAGGGACAGAAGAACAGCCGCGAGAGAATGAAGCGGATCG
AAGAGGGCATCAAAGAGCTGGGCAGCCAGATCCTGAAAGAACACCCCGTGGAAAACACCCAGCTGCAGAA
CGAGAAGCTGTACCTGTACTACCTGCAGAATGGGCGGGATATGTACGTGGACCAGGAACTGGACATCAAC
CGGCTGTCCGACTACGATGTGGACCATATCGTGCCTCAGAGCTTTCTGAAGGACGACTCCATCGACAACA
AGGTGCTGACCAGAAGCGACAAGAACCGGGGCAAGAGCGACAACGTGCCCTCCGAAGAGGTCGTGAAGAA
GATGAAGAACTACTGGCGGCAGCTGCTGAACGCCAAGCTGATTACCCAGAGAAAGTTCGACAATCTGACC
AAGGCCGAGAGAGGCGGCCTGAGCGAACTGGATAAGGCCGGCTTCATCAAGAGACAGCTGGTGGAAACCC
GGCAGATCACAAAGCACGTGGCACAGATCCTGGACTCCCGGATGAACACTAAGTACGACGAGAATGACAA
GCTGATCCGGGAAGTGAAAGTGATCACCCTGAAGTCCAAGCTGGTGTCCGATTTCCGGAAGGATTTCCAG
TTTTACAAAGTGCGCGAGATCAACAACTACCACCACGCCCACGACGCCTACCTGAACGCCGTCGTGGGAA
CCGCCCTGATCAAAAAGTACCCTAAGCTGGAAAGCGAGTTCGTGTACGGCGACTACAAGGTGTACGACGT
GCGGAAGATGATCGCCAAGAGCGAGCAGGAAATCGGCAAGGCTACCGCCAAGTACTTCTTCTACAGCAAC
ATCATGAACTTTTTCAAGACCGAGATTACCCTGGCCAACGGCGAGATCCGGAAGCGGCCTCTGATCGAGA
CAAACGGCGAAACCGGGGAGATCGTGTGGGATAAGGGCCGGGATTTTGCCACCGTGCGGAAAGTGCTGAG
CATGCCCCAAGTGAATATCGTGAAAAAGACCGAGGTGCAGACAGGCGGCTTCAGCAAAGAGTCTATCCTG
CCCAAGAGGAACAGCGATAAGCTGATCGCCAGAAAGAAGGACTGGGACCCTAAGAAGTACGGCGGCTTCG
ACAGCCCCACCGTGGCCTATTCTGTGCTGGTGGTGGCCAAAGTGGAAAAGGGCAAGTCCAAGAAACTGAA
GAGTGTGAAAGAGCTGCTGGGGATCACCATCATGGAAAGAAGCAGCTTCGAGAAGAATCCCATCGACTTT
CTGGAAGCCAAGGGCTACAAAGAAGTGAAAAAGGACCTGATCATCAAGCTGCCTAAGTACTCCCTGTTCG
AGCTGGAAAACGGCCGGAAGAGAATGCTGGCCTCTGCCGGCGAACTGCAGAAGGGAAACGAACTGGCCCT
GCCCTCCAAATATGTGAACTTCCTGTACCTGGCCAGCCACTATGAGAAGCTGAAGGGCTCCCCCGAGGAT
AATGAGCAGAAACAGCTGTTTGTGGAACAGCACAAGCACTACCTGGACGAGATCATCGAGCAGATCAGCG
AGTTCTCCAAGAGAGTGATCCTGGCCGACGCTAATCTGGACAAAGTGCTGTCCGCCTACAACAAGCACCG
GGATAAGCCCATCAGAGAGCAGGCCGAGAATATCATCCACCTGTTTACCCTGACCAATCTGGGAGCCCCT
GCCGCCTTCAAGTACTTTGACACCACCATCGACCGGAAGAGGTACACCAGCACCAAAGAGGTGCTGGACG
CCACCCTGATCCACCAGAGCATCACCGGCCTGTACGAGACACGGATCGACCTGTCTCAGCTGGGAGGTGA
CAGCGGCGGGAGCGGCGGGAGCGGGGGGAGCACTAATCTGAGCGACATCATTGAGAAGGAGACTGGGAAA
CAGCTGGTCATTCAGGAGTCCATCCTGATGCTGCCTGAGGAGGTGGAGGAAGTGATCGGCAACAAGCCAG
AGTCTGACATCCTGGTGCACACCGCCTACGACGAGTCCACAGATGAGAATGTGATGCTGCTGACCTCTGA
CGCCCCCGAGTATAAGCCTTGGGCCCTGGTCATCCAGGATTCTAACGGCGAGAATAAGATCAAGATGCTG
AGCGGAGGATCCGGAGGATCTGGAGGCAGCACCAACCTGTCTGACATCATCGAGAAGGAGACAGGCAAGC
AGCTGGTCATCCAGGAGAGCATCCTGATGCTGCCCGAAGAAGTCGAAGAAGTGATCGGAAACAAGCCTGA
GAGCGATATCCTGGTCCATACCGCCTACGACGAGAGTACCGACGAAAATGTGATGCTGCTGACATCCGAC
GCCCCAGAGTATAAGCCCTGGGCTCTGGTCATCCAGGATTCCAACGGAGAGAACAAAATCAAAATGCTGT
CTGGCGGCTCAAAAAGAACCGCCGACGGCAGCGAATTCGAGCCCAAGAAGAAGAGGAAAGTCTAACCGGT
CATCATCACCATCACCATTGAGTTTAAACCCGCTGATCAGCCTCGACTGTGCCTTCTAGTTGCCAGCCAT
CTGTTGTTTGCCCCTCCCCCGTGCCTTCCTTGACCCTGGAAGGTGCCACTCCCACTGTCCTTTCCTAATA
AAATGAGGAAATTGCATCGCATTGTCTGAGTAGGTGTCATTCTATTCTGGGGGGTGGGGTGGGGCAGGAC
AGCAAGGGGGAGGATTGGGAAGACAATAGCAGGCATGCTGGGGATGCGGTGGGCTCTATGGCTTCTGAGG
CGGAAAGAACCAGCTGGGGCTCGATACCGTCGACCTCTAGCTAGAGCTTGGCGTAATCATGGTCATAGCT
GTTTCCTGTGTGAAATTGTTATCCGCTCACAATTCCACACAACATACGAGCCGGAAGCATAAAGTGTAAA
GCCTAGGGTGCCTAATGAGTGAGCTAACTCACATTAATTGCGTTGCGCTCACTGCCCGCTTTCCAGTCGG
GAAACCTGTCGTGCCAGCTGCATTAATGAATCGGCCAACGCGCGGGGAGAGGCGGTTTGCGTATTGGGCG
CTCTTCCGCTTCCTCGCTCACTGACTCGCTGCGCTCGGTCGTTCGGCTGCGGCGAGCGGTATCAGCTCAC
TCAAAGGCGGTAATACGGTTATCCACAGAATCAGGGGATAACGCAGGAAAGAACATGTGAGCAAAAGGCC
AGCAAAAGGCCAGGAACCGTAAAAAGGCCGCGTTGCTGGCGTTTTTCCATAGGCTCCGCCCCCCTGACGA
GCATCACAAAAATCGACGCTCAAGTCAGAGGTGGCGAAACCCGACAGGACTATAAAGATACCAGGCGTTT
CCCCCTGGAAGCTCCCTCGTGCGCTCTCCTGTTCCGACCCTGCCGCTTACCGGATACCTGTCCGCCTTTC
TCCCTTCGGGAAGCGTGGCGCTTTCTCATAGCTCACGCTGTAGGTATCTCAGTTCGGTGTAGGTCGTTCG
CTCCAAGCTGGGCTGTGTGCACGAACCCCCCGTTCAGCCCGACCGCTGCGCCTTATCCGGTAACTATCGT
CTTGAGTCCAACCCGGTAAGACACGACTTATCGCCACTGGCAGCAGCCACTGGTAACAGGATTAGCAGAG
CGAGGTATGTAGGCGGTGCTACAGAGTTCTTGAAGTGGTGGCCTAACTACGGCTACACTAGAAGAACAGT
ATTTGGTATCTGCGCTCTGCTGAAGCCAGTTACCTTCGGAAAAAGAGTTGGTAGCTCTTGATCCGGCAAA
CAAACCACCGCTGGTAGCGGTGGTTTTTTTGTTTGCAAGCAGCAGATTACGCGCAGAAAAAAAGGATCTC
AAGAAGATCCTTTGATCTTTTCTACGGGGTCTGACACTCAGTGGAACGAAAACTCACGTTAAGGGATTTT
GGTCATGAGATTATCAAAAAGGATC
